LOCUS       Exported 8853 bp ds-DNA circular SYN 13-MAY-2021
DEFINITION  Expresses gRNAs targeting hid and eve.
ACCESSION   .
VERSION     .
KEYWORDS    OA-1045A
SOURCE      synthetic DNA construct
  ORGANISM  synthetic DNA construct
REFERENCE   1 (bases 1 to 8853)
  AUTHORS   .
  TITLE     Engineering reproductive isolation in D. melanogaster
  JOURNAL   Unpublished
REFERENCE   2 (bases 1 to 8853)
  AUTHORS   .
  TITLE     Direct Submission
  JOURNAL   Exported May 13, 2021 from SnapGene Server 1.1.58
            http://www.snapgene.com
FEATURES             Location/Qualifiers
     source          1..8853
                     /organism="synthetic DNA construct"
                     /mol_type="other DNA"
     primer_bind     57..79
                     /label=M13/pUC Forward
                     /note="In lacZ gene"
     primer_bind     71..88
                     /label=M13 Forward
                     /note="In lacZ gene. Also called M13-F20 or M13 (-21)
                     Forward"
     primer_bind     72..88
                     /label=M13 fwd
                     /note="common sequencing primer, one of multiple similar
                     variants"
     primer_bind     95..114
                     /label=T7
                     /note="T7 promoter, forward primer"
     promoter        95..113
                     /label=T7 promoter
                     /note="promoter for bacteriophage T7 RNA polymerase"
     primer_bind     complement(147..165)
                     /label=pCasper-F
                     /note="Drosophila mini-white gene, reverse primer"
     CDS             join(617..688,1090..1363,1438..2092,2154..2469,2673..2804,2
                     875..3489)
                     /codon_start=1
                     /gene="white"
                     /product="Drosophila white gene eye color pigment"
                     /label=mini-white
                     /note="This is a modified version of the white gene lacking
                     part of the first intron."
                     /translation="MGQEDQELLIRGGSKHPSAEHLNNGDSGAASQSCINQGFGQAKNY
                     GTLRPPSPPEDSGSGSGQLAENLTYAWHNMDIFGAVNQPGSGWRQLVNRTRGLFCNERH
                     IPAPRKHLLKNVCGVAYPGELLAVMGSSGAGKTTLLNALAFRSPQGIQVSPSGMRLLNG
                     QPVDAKEMQARCAYVQQDDLFIGSLTAREHLIFQAMVRMPRHLTYRQRVARVDQVIQEL
                     SLSKCQHTIIGVPGRVKGLSGGERKRLAFASEALTDPPLLICDEPTSGLDSFTAHSVVQ
                     VLKKLSQKGKTVILTIHQPSSELFELFDKILLMAEGRVAFLGTPSEAVDFFSYVGAQCP
                     TNYNPADFYVQVLAVVPGREIESRDRIAKICDNFAISKVARDMEQLLATKNLEKPLEQP
                     ENGYTYKATWFMQFRAVLWRSWLSVLKEPLLVKVRLIQTTMVAILIGLIFLGQQLTQVG
                     VMNINGAIFLFLTNMTFQNVFATINVFTSELPVFMREARSRLYRCDTYFLGKTIAELPL
                     FLTVPLVFTAIAYPMIGLRAGVLHFFNCLALVTLVANVSTSFGYLISCASSSTSMALSV
                     GPPVIIPFLLFGGFFLNSGSVPVYLKWLSYLSWFRYANEGLLINQWADVEPGEISCTSS
                     NTTCPSSGKVILETLNFSAADLPLDYVGLAILIVSFRVLAYLALRLRARRKE"
     protein_bind    complement(4264..4297)
                     /label=loxP
                     /bound_moiety="Cre recombinase"
                     /note="Cre-mediated recombination occurs in the 8-bp core
                     sequence (GCATACAT)."
     promoter        4356..4776
                     /label=dU6-3 promoter
                     /note="RNA polymerase III promoter for Drosophila U6-3
                     snRNA (Port et al., 2014)"
     misc_RNA        4796..4871
                     /label=gRNA scaffold
                     /note="guide RNA scaffold for the Streptococcus pyogenes
                     CRISPR/Cas9 system"
     promoter        4886..5682
                     /label=dU6-1 promoter
                     /note="RNA polymerase III promoter for Drosophila U6-1
                     snRNA (Port et al., 2014)"
     misc_RNA        5701..5776
                     /label=gRNA scaffold
                     /note="guide RNA scaffold for the Streptococcus pyogenes
                     CRISPR/Cas9 system"
     protein_bind    5849..5918
                     /label=attB
                     /bound_moiety="phage phi-C31 integrase"
                     /note="attB site for the phi-C31 integrase (Groth et al.,
                     2000)"
     promoter        complement(6137..6155)
                     /label=T3 promoter
                     /note="promoter for bacteriophage T3 RNA polymerase"
     primer_bind     complement(6176..6192)
                     /label=M13 rev
                     /note="common sequencing primer, one of multiple similar
                     variants"
     primer_bind     complement(6176..6192)
                     /label=M13 Reverse
                     /note="In lacZ gene. Also called M13-rev"
     primer_bind     complement(6189..6211)
                     /label=M13/pUC Reverse
                     /note="In lacZ gene"
     protein_bind    6200..6216
                     /label=lac operator
                     /bound_moiety="lac repressor encoded by lacI"
                     /note="The lac repressor binds to the lac operator to
                     inhibit transcription in E. coli. This inhibition can be
                     relieved by adding lactose or
                     isopropyl-beta-D-thiogalactopyranoside (IPTG)."
     promoter        complement(6224..6254)
                     /label=lac promoter
                     /note="promoter for the E. coli lac operon"
     protein_bind    6269..6290
                     /label=CAP binding site
                     /bound_moiety="E. coli catabolite activator protein"
                     /note="CAP binding activates transcription in the presence
                     of cAMP."
     primer_bind     complement(6407..6424)
                     /label=L4440
                     /note="L4440 vector, forward primer"
     rep_origin      complement(6578..7166)
                     /direction=LEFT
                     /label=ori
                     /note="high-copy-number ColE1/pMB1/pBR322/pUC origin of
                     replication"
     primer_bind     complement(6658..6677)
                     /label=pBR322ori-F
                     /note="pBR322 origin, forward primer"
     CDS             complement(7337..8197)
                     /codon_start=1
                     /gene="bla"
                     /product="beta-lactamase"
                     /label=AmpR
                     /note="confers resistance to ampicillin, carbenicillin, and
                     related antibiotics"
                     /translation="MSIQHFRVALIPFFAAFCLPVFAHPETLVKVKDAEDQLGARVGYI
                     ELDLNSGKILESFRPEERFPMMSTFKVLLCGAVLSRIDAGQEQLGRRIHYSQNDLVEYS
                     PVTEKHLTDGMTVRELCSAAITMSDNTAANLLLTTIGGPKELTAFLHNMGDHVTRLDRW
                     EPELNEAIPNDERDTTMPVAMATTLRKLLTGELLTLASRQQLIDWMEADKVAGPLLRSA
                     LPAGWFIADKSGAGERGSRGIIAALGPDGKPSRIVVIYTTGSQATMDERNRQIAEIGAS
                     LIKHW"
     primer_bind     7960..7979
                     /label=Amp-R
                     /note="Ampicillin resistance gene, reverse primer"
     promoter        complement(8198..8302)
                     /gene="bla"
                     /label=AmpR promoter
     rep_origin      complement(8328..8783)
                     /direction=LEFT
                     /label=f1 ori
                     /note="f1 bacteriophage origin of replication; arrow
                     indicates direction of (+) strand synthesis"
     primer_bind     complement(8465..8486)
                     /label=F1ori-F
                     /note="F1 origin, forward primer"
     primer_bind     8677..8696
                     /label=F1ori-R
                     /note="F1 origin, reverse primer"
ORIGIN
        1 gctggcgaaa gggggatgtg ctgcaaggcg attaagttgg gtaacgccag ggttttccca
       61 gtcacgacgt tgtaaaacga cggccagtga attgtaatac gactcactat agggcgaatt
      121 gggtacgtac cgggccccta gtatgtatgt aagttaataa aacccatttt tgcggaaagt
      181 agataaaaaa aacatttttt ttttttactg cactggatat cattgaactt atctgatcag
      241 ttttaaattt acttcgatcc aagggtattt gatgtaccag gttctttcga ttacctctca
      301 ctcaaaatga cattccactc aaagtcagcg ctgtttgcct ccttctctgt ccacagaaat
      361 atcgccgtct ctttcgccgc tgcgtccgct atctctttcg ccaccgtttg tagcgttacg
      421 tagcgtcaat gtccgccttc agttgcattt tgtcagcggt ttcgtgacga agctccaagc
      481 ggtttacgcc atcaattaaa cacaaagtgc tgtgccaaaa ctcctctcgc ttcttatttt
      541 tgtttgtttt ttgagtgatt ggggtggtga ttggttttgg gtgggtaagc aggggaaagt
      601 gtgaaaaatc ccggcaatgg gccaagagga tcaggagcta ttaattcgcg gaggcagcaa
      661 acacccatct gccgagcatc tgaacaatgt gagtagtaca tgtgcataca tcttaagttc
      721 acttgatcta taggaactgc gattgcaaca tcaaattgtc tgcggcgtga gaactgcgac
      781 ccacaaaaat cccaaaccgc aattgcacaa acaaatagtg acacgaaaca gattattctg
      841 gtagctgttc tcgctatata agacaatttt tgagatcata tcatgatcaa gacatctaaa
      901 ggcattcatt ttcgactata ttctttttta caaaaaatat aacaaccaga tattttaagc
      961 tgatcctaga tgcacaaaaa ataaataaaa gtataaacct acttcgtagg atacttcggg
     1021 gtactttttg ttcggggtta gatgagcata acgcttgtag ttgatatttg agatccccta
     1081 tcattgcagg gtgacagcgg agcggcttcg cagagctgca ttaaccaggg cttcgggcag
     1141 gccaaaaact acggcacgct ccggccaccc agtccgccgg aggactccgg ttcagggagc
     1201 ggccaactag ccgagaacct cacctatgcc tggcacaata tggacatctt tggggcggtc
     1261 aatcagccgg gctccggatg gcggcagctg gtcaaccgga cacgcggact attctgcaac
     1321 gagcgacaca taccggcgcc caggaaacat ttgctcaaga acggtgagtt tctattcgca
     1381 gtcggctgat ctgtgtgaaa tcttaataaa gggtccaatt accaatttga aactcagttt
     1441 gcggcgtggc ctatccgggc gaacttttgg ccgtgatggg cagttccggt gccggaaaga
     1501 cgaccctgct gaatgccctt gcctttcgat cgccgcaggg catccaagta tcgccatccg
     1561 ggatgcgact gctcaatggc caacctgtgg acgccaagga gatgcaggcc aggtgcgcct
     1621 atgtccagca ggatgacctc tttatcggct ccctaacggc cagggaacac ctgattttcc
     1681 aagccatggt gcggatgcca cgacatctga cctatcggca gcgagtggcc cgcgtggatc
     1741 aggtgatcca ggagctttcg ctcagcaaat gtcagcacac gatcatcggt gtgcccggca
     1801 gggtgaaagg tctgtccggc ggagaaagga agcgtctggc attcgcctcc gaggctctaa
     1861 ccgatccgcc gcttctgatc tgcgatgagc ccacctccgg actggactcc tttaccgccc
     1921 acagcgtcgt ccaggtgctg aagaagctgt cgcagaaggg caagaccgtc atcctgacca
     1981 ttcatcagcc gtcttccgag ctgtttgagc tctttgacaa gatccttctg atggccgagg
     2041 gcagggtagc tttcttgggc actcccagcg aagccgtcga cttcttttcc tagtgagttc
     2101 gatgtgttta ttaagggtat ctagtattac ataacatctc aactcctatc cagcgtgggt
     2161 gcccagtgtc ctaccaacta caatccggcg gacttttacg tacaggtgtt ggccgttgtg
     2221 cccggacggg agatcgagtc ccgtgatcgg atcgccaaga tatgcgacaa ttttgccatt
     2281 agcaaagtag cccgggatat ggagcagttg ttggccacca aaaatctgga gaagccactg
     2341 gagcagccgg agaatgggta cacctacaag gccacctggt tcatgcagtt ccgggcggtc
     2401 ctgtggcgat cctggctgtc ggtgctcaag gaaccactcc tcgtaaaagt gcgacttatt
     2461 cagacaacgg tgagtggttc cagtggaaac aaatgatata acgcttacaa ttcttggaaa
     2521 caaattcgct agattttaga tagaattgcc tgattccaca cccttcttag tttttttcaa
     2581 tgagatgtat agtttatagt tttgcagaag ataaataaat ttcatttaac tcgcgaatat
     2641 taatgagatg cgagtaacat tttaatttgc agatggttgc catcttgatt ggcctcatct
     2701 ttttgggcca acaactcacg caagtgggtg tgatgaatat caacggagcc atcttcctct
     2761 tcctgaccaa catgaccttt caaaacgtct ttgccacgat aaatgtaagt catgtttaga
     2821 atacatttgc atttcaataa tttactaact ttctaatgaa tcgattcgat ttaggtgttc
     2881 acctcagagc tgccagtttt tatgagggag gcccgaagtc gactttatcg ctgtgacaca
     2941 tactttctgg gcaaaacgat tgccgaattg ccgctttttc tcacagtgcc actggtcttc
     3001 acggcgattg cctatccgat gatcggactg cgggccggag tgctgcactt cttcaactgc
     3061 ctggcgctgg tcactctggt ggccaatgtg tcaacgtcct tcggatatct aatatcctgc
     3121 gccagctcct cgacctcgat ggcgctgtct gtgggtccgc cggttatcat accattcctg
     3181 ctctttggcg gcttcttctt gaactcgggc tcggtgccag tatacctcaa atggttgtcg
     3241 tacctctcat ggttccgtta cgccaacgag ggtctgctga ttaaccaatg ggcggacgtg
     3301 gagccgggcg aaattagctg cacatcgtcg aacaccacgt gccccagttc gggcaaggtc
     3361 atcctggaga cgcttaactt ctccgccgcc gatctgccgc tggactacgt gggtctggcc
     3421 attctcatcg tgagcttccg ggtgctcgca tatctggctc taagacttcg ggcccgacgc
     3481 aaggagtagc cgacatatat ccgaaataac tgcttgtttt ttttttttac cattattacc
     3541 atcgtgttta ctgtttattg ccccctcaaa aagctaatgt aattatattt gtgccaataa
     3601 aaacaagata tgacctatag aatacaagta tttccccttc gaacatcccc acaagtagac
     3661 tttggatttg tcttctaacc aaaagactta cacacctgca taccttacat caaaaactcg
     3721 tttatcgcta cataaaacac cgggatatat tttttatata catacttttc aaatcgcgcg
     3781 ccctcttcat aattcacctc caccacacca cgtttcgtag ttgctctttc gctgtctccc
     3841 acccgctctc cgcaacacat tcaccttttg ttcgacgacc ttggagcgac tgtcgttagt
     3901 tccgcgcgat tcggttcgct caaatggttc cgagtggttc atttcgtctc aatagaaatt
     3961 agtaataaat atttgtatgt acaatttatt tgctccaata tatttgtata tatttccctc
     4021 acagctatat ttattctaat ttaatattat gactttttaa ggtaattttt tgtgacctgt
     4081 tcggagtgat tagcgttaca atttgaactg aaagtgacat ccagtgtttg ttccttgtgt
     4141 agatgcatct caaaaaaatg gtgggcataa tagtgttgtt tatatatatc aaaaataaca
     4201 actataataa taagaataca tttaatttag aaaatgcttg gatttcactg gaactaggct
     4261 agcataactt cgtataatgt atgctatacg aagttatgct agcggatccg ggaattggga
     4321 attgggcaat atttaaatgg cggcgcgccg aattcttttt tgctcacctg tgattgctcc
     4381 tactcaaata caaaaacatc aaattttctg tcaataaagc atatttattt atatttattt
     4441 tacaggaaag aattcctttt aaagtgtatt ttaacctata atgaaaaacg attaaaaaaa
     4501 atacataaaa taattcgaaa atttttgaat agcccaggtt gataaaaatt catttcatac
     4561 gttttataac ttatgcccct aagtattttt tgaccatagt gtttcaattc tacattaatt
     4621 ttacagagta gaatgaaacg ccacctactc agccaagagg cgaaaaggtt agctcgccaa
     4681 gcagagaggg cgccagtgct cactactttt tataattctc aacttctttt tccagactca
     4741 gttcgtatat atagacctat tttcaattta acgtcggatc gtgcggtgct gagaggtttt
     4801 agagctagaa atagcaagtt aaaataaggc tagtccgtta tcaacttgaa aaagtggcac
     4861 cgagtcggtg cttttttgtt taaacatttt caacgtcctc gatagtatag tggttagtat
     4921 ccccgcctgt cacgcgggag accggggttc aattccccgt cggggagaat ctgtgattct
     4981 tttttttttt cttttacttt gttatataaa caatttttgt tttaattgaa tctaatttgc
     5041 cattgctttt aggaatctca ggcatccagc aagcgtttgt ccgccgaatc gcccatcagt
     5101 gaagaagatc ctgtggcggc tacgaaaatc tccccggcca tgtcggcctc cacctccagc
     5161 gaaaaaccca tcagcgagct ggccacctct gtgctgaccc accgctttcc agactccacc
     5221 tcctcacccg gcgaacatgg ccttggacga atgcagttgt cgatccgcta cagcgcccag
     5281 cgtcaaaaac tagacgtgac catacacaaa atccagaaga taccacttcg cgatcccagc
     5341 aatatccccg atccgtatgt taagctgtat ctgttgcctg gacgcaccaa ggagtcgaaa
     5401 cgcaagacga gcgtgatcaa ggacaactgc aaccccgtct acgatgcatc ctttgagtac
     5461 ctgatttcca ttgccgaact caggcagacg gaactggagg tgacggtgtg cacccaaaag
     5521 ggattcctat ccggcggtag tcccatcatt ggcatggtag gtacccgaaa gcaacccctt
     5581 agttacagac acagcgcgta cgtccttcgc atccttatga ttcccaagta catattctgc
     5641 aagagtacag tatatatagg aaagatatcc gggtgaactt cggcacatgc acgtgcatga
     5701 gttttagagc tagaaatagc aagttaaaat aaggctagtc cgttatcaac ttgaaaaagt
     5761 ggcaccgagt cggtgctttt ttaattaagg aacgcggccg caacggtacc tctagagatc
     5821 cactagtgtc gacgatgtag gtcacggtct cgaagccgcg gtgcgggtgc cagggcgtgc
     5881 ccttgggctc cccgggcgcg tactccacct cacccatctg gtccatcatg atgaacgggt
     5941 cgaggtggcg gtagttgatc ccggcgaacg cgcggcgcac cgggaagccc tcgccctcga
     6001 aaccgctggg cgcggtggtc acggtgagca cgggacgtgc gacggcgtcg gcgggtgcgg
     6061 atacgcgggg cagcgtcagc gggttctcga cggtcacggc gggcatgtcg acactagttc
     6121 tagccagctt ttgttccctt tagtgagggt taatttcgag cttggcgtaa tcatggtcat
     6181 agctgtttcc tgtgtgaaat tgttatccgc tcacaattcc acacaacata cgagccggaa
     6241 gcataaagtg taaagcctgg ggtgcctaat gagtgagcta actcacatta attgcgttgc
     6301 gctcactgcc cgctttccag tcgggaaacc tgtcgtgcca gctgcattaa tgaatcggcc
     6361 aacgcgcggg gagaggcggt ttgcgtattg ggcgctcttc cgcttcctcg ctcactgact
     6421 cgctgcgctc ggtcgttcgg ctgcggcgag cggtatcagc tcactcaaag gcggtaatac
     6481 ggttatccac agaatcaggg gataacgcag gaaagaacat gtgagcaaaa ggccagcaaa
     6541 aggccaggaa ccgtaaaaag gccgcgttgc tggcgttttt ccataggctc cgcccccctg
     6601 acgagcatca caaaaatcga cgctcaagtc agaggtggcg aaacccgaca ggactataaa
     6661 gataccaggc gtttccccct ggaagctccc tcgtgcgctc tcctgttccg accctgccgc
     6721 ttaccggata cctgtccgcc tttctccctt cgggaagcgt ggcgctttct catagctcac
     6781 gctgtaggta tctcagttcg gtgtaggtcg ttcgctccaa gctgggctgt gtgcacgaac
     6841 cccccgttca gcccgaccgc tgcgccttat ccggtaacta tcgtcttgag tccaacccgg
     6901 taagacacga cttatcgcca ctggcagcag ccactggtaa caggattagc agagcgaggt
     6961 atgtaggcgg tgctacagag ttcttgaagt ggtggcctaa ctacggctac actagaagaa
     7021 cagtatttgg tatctgcgct ctgctgaagc cagttacctt cggaaaaaga gttggtagct
     7081 cttgatccgg caaacaaacc accgctggta gcggtggttt ttttgtttgc aagcagcaga
     7141 ttacgcgcag aaaaaaagga tctcaagaag atcctttgat cttttctacg gggtctgacg
     7201 ctcagtggaa cgaaaactca cgttaaggga ttttggtcat gagattatca aaaaggatct
     7261 tcacctagat ccttttaaat taaaaatgaa gttttaaatc aatctaaagt atatatgagt
     7321 aaacttggtc tgacagttac caatgcttaa tcagtgaggc acctatctca gcgatctgtc
     7381 tatttcgttc atccatagtt gcctgactcc ccgtcgtgta gataactacg atacgggagg
     7441 gcttaccatc tggccccagt gctgcaatga taccgcgaga cccacgctca ccggctccag
     7501 atttatcagc aataaaccag ccagccggaa gggccgagcg cagaagtggt cctgcaactt
     7561 tatccgcctc catccagtct attaattgtt gccgggaagc tagagtaagt agttcgccag
     7621 ttaatagttt gcgcaacgtt gttgccattg ctacaggcat cgtggtgtca cgctcgtcgt
     7681 ttggtatggc ttcattcagc tccggttccc aacgatcaag gcgagttaca tgatccccca
     7741 tgttgtgcaa aaaagcggtt agctccttcg gtcctccgat cgttgtcaga agtaagttgg
     7801 ccgcagtgtt atcactcatg gttatggcag cactgcataa ttctcttact gtcatgccat
     7861 ccgtaagatg cttttctgtg actggtgagt actcaaccaa gtcattctga gaatagtgta
     7921 tgcggcgacc gagttgctct tgcccggcgt caatacggga taataccgcg ccacatagca
     7981 gaactttaaa agtgctcatc attggaaaac gttcttcggg gcgaaaactc tcaaggatct
     8041 taccgctgtt gagatccagt tcgatgtaac ccactcgtgc acccaactga tcttcagcat
     8101 cttttacttt caccagcgtt tctgggtgag caaaaacagg aaggcaaaat gccgcaaaaa
     8161 agggaataag ggcgacacgg aaatgttgaa tactcatact cttccttttt caatattatt
     8221 gaagcattta tcagggttat tgtctcatga gcggatacat atttgaatgt atttagaaaa
     8281 ataaacaaat aggggttccg cgcacatttc cccgaaaagt gccacctaaa ttgtaagcgt
     8341 taatattttg ttaaaattcg cgttaaattt ttgttaaatc agctcatttt ttaaccaata
     8401 ggccgaaatc ggcaaaatcc cttataaatc aaaagaatag accgagatag ggttgagtgt
     8461 tgttccagtt tggaacaaga gtccactatt aaagaacgtg gactccaacg tcaaaggnnn
     8521 nnnnnnnnnn nnnnnnnnnn nnnnnnnnnn nnnnnnnnnn nnnnnntnnn nnnnnnnnnn
     8581 nnnnnnnnnn nnnnnnnnnn nnnnnnnnnn nnnnnnnnnn nnnnnnnnnn nnnnnnnnnn
     8641 nnnnnnnnnn nnnnnnnngn nnnnnnnnnn nnnnnnnnnn nnnnnnnnnn nnnnnnnnnn
     8701 nnnnnnnnnn nnnnnnnnnn nnnnnnnnnn nnnnnnnnnn nnnnnnnnnn nnnnnnnnnn
     8761 nnnnnnnnnn nnnnnnnnnn nnncccattc gccattcagg ctgcgcaact gttgggaagg
     8821 gcgatcggtg cgggcctctt cgctattacg cca
//
